Addgene plasmid #123989: MTK234_013
Purpose: Encodes the spCas9 sgRNA1 hROSA26 (site 2) gRNA expression cassette as a type 234 part to be used in the MTK system
Depositing lab: Hana El-Samad. Depositing organization: University of California, San Francisco (UCSF). Publication: A Toolkit for Rapid Modular Construction of Biological Circuits in Mammalian Cells. Fonseca JP, Bonny AR, Kumar GR, Ng AH, Town J, Wu QC, Aslankoohi E, Chen SY, Dods G, Harrigan P, Osimiri LC, Kistler AL, El-Samad H. ACS Synth Biol. 2019 Nov 15;8(11):2593-2606. doi: 10.1021/acssynbio.9b00322. Epub 2019 Nov 5. PubMed 31686495.
Backbone
  Vector backbone: MTK234_002
  Vector type: Mammalian Expression
Growth in bacteria
  Bacterial resistance: Chloramphenicol, 25 μg/mL
  Growth temperature: 37°C
  Growth strain: DH5alpha
  Copy number: Unknown
Gene/Insert
  Gene/Insert name: hROSA26 sg2
  Cloning method: Restriction Enzyme; 5′ cloning site unknown (unknown if destroyed); 3′ cloning site unknown (unknown if destroyed)
Terms and licenses: Academic/Nonprofit Terms; Industry Terms: Not Available to Industry
Depositor comments: Please visit https://www.biorxiv.org/content/10.1101/506188v2 for BioRxiv preprint
How to cite: MTK234_013 was a gift from Hana El-Samad (Addgene plasmid # 123989 ; http://n2t.net/addgene:123989 ; RRID:Addgene_123989)
