[The description below was written by a language model from this plasmid's Addgene catalogue record and pLannotate feature annotations shown in this document.]
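Description:
MTK234_013 is a small (about 2.1 kb) part plasmid from the Mammalian Toolkit (MTK), a modular hierarchical cloning system for assembling genetic circuits for mammalian cells. It is catalogued as a mammalian expression vector built on the MTK234_002 backbone, but in practice it is a bacterial storage plasmid holding a "type 234" part, meaning a single part that fills positions 2, 3 and 4 of a transcriptional unit together rather than being split into separate pieces. It is propagated in E. coli using a high-copy ColE1/pUC-type origin of replication. Selection is with chloramphenicol, conferred by the cat gene (chloramphenicol acetyltransferase) under its native cat promoter, with a phage lambda t0 terminator downstream of that marker cassette.

The payload is a guide RNA expression cassette for Streptococcus pyogenes Cas9, carrying a spacer directed at a second target site in the human ROSA26 locus (hROSA26 sg2). The feature table detects the tracrRNA-derived portion of the sgRNA scaffold, consistent with this purpose. The annotation does not identify the spacer itself or the promoter driving guide transcription, and the record does not state which promoter is used. A single loxP site is annotated upstream of the scaffold; its role is not explained in the record. The cloning sites used to insert the guide are also not recorded.

The plasmid is intended to be combined with other MTK parts to build a guide-expressing construct. Once co-delivered with Cas9, such a construct would direct cleavage at the hROSA26 locus, which is commonly used as a safe-harbour site for transgene integration in human cells.
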