Features (pLannotate 1.2.2; 6 found; start..end, strand, type, name):
    823..856     +  protein_bind   loxP: Cre-mediated recombination occurs in the 8-bp core sequence (GCATACAT). Cre recombinase
    982..1049    +  misc_RNA       tracrRNA (fragment): trans-activating CRISPR RNA for the Streptococcus pyogenes CRISPR/Cas9 system
   1074..1108    -  terminator     lambda t0 terminator: minimal transcription terminator from phage lambda (Scholtissek and Grosse, 1987)
   1182..1838    -  CDS            cat: CAT_ECOLX - Experimental evidence at protein level: Swiss-Prot protein existence level 1. This enzyme is an effector of chloramphenicol resistance in bacteria. From Escherichia coli. This protein is used as a marker in many commonly used cloning vectors, such as pACYC184.
   1839..1936    -  promoter       cat promoter: promoter of the E. coli cat gene encoding chloramphenicol acetyltransferase
   2020..514     +  rep_origin     ori (across the origin): high-copy-number ColE1/pMB1/pBR322/pUC origin of replication
>Addgene plasmid #123989 | MTK234_013 | addgene full sequence | sequence record 252153 | Addgene NGS Result
GCCGGATCAAGAGCTACCAACTCTTTTTCCGAAGGTAACTGGCTTCAGCAGAGCGCAGATACCAAATACT
GTTCTTCTAGTGTAGCCGTAGTTAGGCCACCACTTCAAGAACTCTGTAGCACCGCCTACATACCTCGCTC
TGCTAATCCTGTTACCAGTGGCTGCTGCCAGTGGCGATAAGTCGTGTCTTACCGGGTTGGACTCAAGACG
ATAGTTACCGGATAAGGCGCAGCGGTCGGGCTGAACGGGGGGTTCGTGCACACAGCCCAGCTTGGAGCGA
ACGACCTACACCGAACTGAGATACCTACAGCGTGAGCTATGAGAAAGCGCCACGCTTCCCGAAGGGAGAA
AGGCGGACAGGTATCCGGTAAGCGGCAGGGTCGGAACAGGAGAGCGCACGAGGGAGCTTCCAGGGGGAAA
CGCCTGGTATCTTTATAGTCCTGTCGGGTTTCGCCACCTCTGACTTGAGCGTCGATTTTTGTGATGCTCG
TCAGGGGGGCGGAGCCTATGGAAAAACGCCAGCAACGCGGCCTTTTTACGGTTCCTGGCCTTTTGCTGGC
CTTTTGCTCACATGTTCTTTCCTGCGTTATCCCCTGATTCTGTGGATAACCGTAGTCGGTCTCAAACGGA
TCCGACGCGCCATCTCTAGGCCCGCGCCGGCCCCCTCGCACGGACTTGTGGGAGAAGCTCGGCTACTCCC
CTGCCCCGGTTAATTTGCATATAATATTTCCTAGTAACTATAGAGGCTTAATGTGCGATAAAAGACAGAT
AATCTGTTCTTTTTAATACTAGCTACATTTTACATGATAGGCTTGGATTTCTATAACTTCGTATAGCATA
CATTATACGAAGTTATAAACAGCACAAAAGGAAACTCACCCTAACTGTAAAGTAATTGTGTGTTTTGAGA
CTATAAGTATCCCTTGGAGAACCACCTTGTTTGGGCGATGACGAGATCACGCGGTTTAAGAGCTAAGCTG
GAAACAGCATAGCAAGTTTAAATAAGGCTAGTCCGTTATCAACTTGAAAAAGTGGCACCGAGTCGGTGCT
TTTTTTGCTGTGAGACCAGACCAATAAAAAACGCCCGGCGGCAACCGAGCGTTCTGAACAAATCCAGATG
GAGTTCTGAGGTCATTACTGGATCTATCAACAGGAGTCCAAGCGAGCTCGATATCAAATTACGCCCCGCC
CTGCCACTCATCGCAGTACTGTTGTAATTCATTAAGCATTCTGCCGACATGGAAGCCATCACAAACGGCA
TGATGAACCTGAATCGCCAGCGGCATCAGCACCTTGTCGCCTTGCGTATAATATTTGCCCATGGTGAAAA
CGGGGGCGAAGAAGTTGTCCATATTGGCCACGTTTAAATCAAAACTGGTGAAACTCACCCAGGGATTGGC
TGAAACGAAAAACATATTCTCAATAAACCCTTTAGGGAAATAGGCCAGGTTTTCACCGTAACACGCCACA
TCTTGCGAATATATGTGTAGAAACTGCCGGAAATCGTCGTGGTATTCACTCCAGAGCGATGAAAACGTTT
CAGTTTGCTCATGGAAAACGGTGTAACAAGGGTGAACACTATCCCATATCACCAGCTCACCGTCTTTCAT
TGCCATACGAAATTCCGGATGAGCATTCATCAGGCGGGCAAGAATGTGAATAAAGGCCGGATAAAACTTG
TGCTTATTTTTCTTTACGGTCTTTAAAAAGGCCGTAATATCCAGCTGAACGGTCTGGTTATAGGTACATT
GAGCAACTGACTGAAATGCCTCAAAATGTTCTTTACGATGCCATTGGGATATATCAACGGTGGTATATCC
AGTGATTTTTTTCTCCATTTTAGCTTCCTTAGCTCCTGAAAATCTCGATAACTCAAAAAATACGCCCGGT
AGTGATCTTATTTCATTATGGTGAAAGTTGGAACCTCTTACGTGCCCGATCAATCATGACCAAAATCCCT
TAACGTGAGTTTTCGTTCCACTGAGCGTCAGACCCCGTAGAAAAGATCAAAGGATCTTCTTGAGATCCTT
TTTTTCTGCGCGTAATCTGCTGCTTGCAAACAAAAAAACCACCGCTACCAGCGGTGGTTTGTTT
